Addgene plasmid #76845: SH3BP5 gRNA (BRDN0001144878)
Purpose: 3rd generation lentiviral gRNA plasmid targeting human SH3BP5
Depositing lab: John Doench & David Root. Depositing organization: Broad Institute. Publication: Optimized sgRNA design to maximize activity and minimize off-target effects of CRISPR-Cas9. Doench JG, Fusi N, Sullender M, Hegde M, Vaimberg EW, Donovan KF, Smith I, Tothova Z, Wilen C, Orchard R, Virgin HW, Listgarten J, Root DE. Nat Biotechnol. 2016 Jan 18. doi: 10.1038/nbt.3437. PubMed 26780180.
Backbone
  Vector backbone: lentiGuide-Puro
  Backbone manufacturer: Zhang Lab (Addgene plasmid # 52963)
  Vector type: Mammalian Expression, Lentiviral, CRISPR
  Selectable markers: Puromycin
Growth in bacteria
  Bacterial resistance: Ampicillin, 100 μg/mL
  Growth temperature: 37°C
  Growth strain: DH5alpha
  Copy number: High Copy
Gene/Insert
  Gene/Insert name: SH3BP5 (alt names: SH3BP5; NM_004844.4)
  gRNA/shRNA sequence: TTGCTTCAACCAGAACAGAG
  Species: H. sapiens (human)
  Entrez Gene: SH3BP5 (a.k.a. SAB, SH3BP-5)
  Promoter: hU6
  Cloning method: Unknown
  Sequencing primers: 5′ U6-F; 3′ pS2-R
Terms and licenses: Academic/Nonprofit Terms; Industry Terms: Not Available to Industry
Depositor comments: The gRNA was designed to target the following Genbank reference sequence(s): NM_004844.4. Note that this plasmid does NOT contain Cas9. It should be used in conjunction with lentiCas9-Blast (Addgene #52962) or otherwise with cell lines already expressing Cas9. Browse the full kinome gRNA library at http://www.addgene.org/pooled-library/broadgpp-human-kinome/ or visit http://www.broadinstitute.org/rnai/public/ for detailed protocols and information.
How to cite: SH3BP5 gRNA (BRDN0001144878) was a gift from John Doench & David Root (Addgene plasmid # 76845 ; http://n2t.net/addgene:76845 ; RRID:Addgene_76845)
