[The description below was written by a language model from this plasmid's Addgene catalogue record and pLannotate feature annotations shown in this document.]
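Description:
SH3BP5 gRNA (BRDN0001144878) is a third-generation lentiviral CRISPR guide plasmid built on the lentiGuide-Puro backbone and designed to target human SH3BP5 (also known as SAB), with the guide designed against the gene's RefSeq transcript. The assembled sequence is about 8.3 kb. It is propagated in E. coli as a high-copy plasmid through a ColE1/pUC-type origin with ampicillin selection from the β-lactamase gene. The backbone also carries an f1 origin, an SV40 origin and poly(A) signal, and remnants of lac and T7/T3 cloning-vector sequence.

The lentiviral transfer cassette begins with an RSV promoter fused to a truncated HIV-1 5' LTR, which makes genomic RNA production independent of Tat. This is followed by the Ψ packaging signal with a partial gag region and the Rev response element for Rev-dependent nuclear export. It ends in a ΔU3 self-inactivating 3' LTR. Between the LTRs, a human U6 RNA polymerase III promoter drives the SH3BP5-specific spacer joined to the Streptococcus pyogenes Cas9 guide RNA scaffold. A cPPT/CTS element, which aids nuclear import of the viral genome, lies downstream. An EF-1α core promoter with its intron A then drives puromycin N-acetyltransferase, followed by a WPRE to boost transcript expression, so transduced mammalian cells can be selected with puromycin.

The plasmid does not encode Cas9, so it is meant to be used with a separate Cas9 lentivector or in cells that already express Cas9. In that setting it directs cleavage and knockout of SH3BP5. It belongs to a human kinome gRNA collection produced alongside work on optimized sgRNA design for higher on-target activity and lower off-target effects.
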