Features (pLannotate 1.2.2; 29 found; start..end, strand, type, name):
     14..80      +  CDS            small t antigen (fragment): SV40 (simian virus 40) small t antigen
    106..317     +  promoter       EF-1α core promoter: core promoter for human elongation factor EF-1α
    318..1256    +  intron         EF-1α intron A: intron upstream of the start codon of human EF-1α
   1278..1877    +  CDS            PuroR (fragment): puromycin N-acetyltransferase; pac from Streptomyces; confers resistance to puromycin
   1893..2481    +  misc_feature   WPRE: woodchuck hepatitis virus posttranscriptional regulatory element
   2532..2551    +  misc_feature   cPPT/CTS (fragment): central polypurine tract and central termination sequence of HIV-1
   2553..2786    +  LTR            3' LTR (ΔU3): self-inactivating 3' long terminal repeat (LTR) from HIV-1
   2864..2985    +  polyA_signal   SV40 poly(A) signal: SV40 polyadenylation signal
   3025..3160    +  rep_origin     SV40 ori: SV40 origin of replication
   3181..3199    -  promoter       T7 promoter: promoter for bacteriophage T7 RNA polymerase
   3207..3362    +  CDS            lacZα (fragment): LacZα fragment of β-galactosidase; lacZ fragment
   3367..3795    +  rep_origin     f1 ori (sequence partly withheld): f1 bacteriophage origin of replication; arrow indicates direction of (+) strand synthesis
   3848..3952    +  promoter       AmpR promoter: bla
   3953..4813    +  CDS            AmpR: β-lactamase; bla; confers resistance to ampicillin, carbenicillin, and related antibiotics
   4984..5572    +  rep_origin     ori: high-copy-number ColE1/pMB1/pBR322/pUC origin of replication
   5755..5847    +  CDS            lacI (fragment): lac repressor; lacI; The lac repressor binds to the lac operator to inhibit transcription in E. coli. This inhibition can be relieved by adding lactose or isopropyl-β-D-thiogalactopyranoside (IPTG).
   5860..5881    +  protein_bind   CAP binding site: CAP binding activates transcription in the presence of cAMP. E. coli catabolite activator protein
   5896..5926    +  promoter       lac promoter: promoter for the E. coli lac operon
   5934..5950    +  protein_bind   lac operator: The lac repressor binds to the lac operator to inhibit transcription in E. coli. This inhibition can be relieved by adding lactose or isopropyl-β-D-thiogalactopyranoside (IPTG). lac repressor encoded by lacI
   5995..6013    +  promoter       T3 promoter: promoter for bacteriophage T3 RNA polymerase
   6041..6267    +  promoter       RSV promoter: Rous sarcoma virus enhancer/promoter
   6268..6448    +  LTR            5' LTR (truncated): truncated 5' long terminal repeat (LTR) from HIV-1
   6495..6620    +  misc_feature   HIV-1 Ψ: packaging signal of human immunodeficiency virus type 1
   6604..6967    +  CDS            HIV-1 gag (fragment): gag protein from human immunodeficiency virus 1; gag
   7113..7346    +  misc_feature   RRE: The Rev response element (RRE) of HIV-1 allows for Rev-dependent mRNA export from the nucleus to the cytoplasm.
   7723..7749    +  CDS            Rev (fragment): human immunodeficiency virus 1 (HIV-1) Rev protein; rev; enhances nuclear export of unspliced and incompletely spliced viral mRNAs
   7753..7993    +  promoter       U6 promoter: RNA polymerase III promoter for human U6 snRNA
   8023..8098    +  misc_RNA       gRNA scaffold: guide RNA scaffold for the Streptococcus pyogenes CRISPR/Cas9 system
   8154..8271    +  misc_feature   cPPT/CTS: central polypurine tract and central termination sequence of HIV-1
>Addgene plasmid #76845 | SH3BP5 gRNA (BRDN0001144878) | addgene full sequence | sequence record 186618 | Addgene Assembled Sequence
CCCGGGTGCAAAGATGGATAAAGTTTTAAACAGAGAGGAATCTTTGCAGCTAATGGACCTTCTAGGTCTT
GAAAGGAGTGGGAATTGGCTCCGGTGCCCGTCAGTGGGCAGAGCGCACATCGCCCACAGTCCCCGAGAAG
TTGGGGGGAGGGGTCGGCAATTGATCCGGTGCCTAGAGAAGGTGGCGCGGGGTAAACTGGGAAAGTGATG
TCGTGTACTGGCTCCGCCTTTTTCCCGAGGGTGGGGGAGAACCGTATATAAGTGCAGTAGTCGCCGTGAA
CGTTCTTTTTCGCAACGGGTTTGCCGCCAGAACACAGGTAAGTGCCGTGTGTGGTTCCCGCGGGCCTGGC
CTCTTTACGGGTTATGGCCCTTGCGTGCCTTGAATTACTTCCACCTGGCTGCAGTACGTGATTCTTGATC
CCGAGCTTCGGGTTGGAAGTGGGTGGGAGAGTTCGAGGCCTTGCGCTTAAGGAGCCCCTTCGCCTCGTGC
TTGAGTTGAGGCCTGGCCTGGGCGCTGGGGCCGCCGCGTGCGAATCTGGTGGCACCTTCGCGCCTGTCTC
GCTGCTTTCGATAAGTCTCTAGCCATTTAAAATTTTTGATGACCTGCTGCGACGCTTTTTTTCTGGCAAG
ATAGTCTTGTAAATGCGGGCCAAGATCTGCACACTGGTATTTCGGTTTTTGGGGCCGCGGGCGGCGACGG
GGCCCGTGCGTCCCAGCGCACATGTTCGGCGAGGCGGGGCCTGCGAGCGCGGCCACCGAGAATCGGACGG
GGGTAGTCTCAAGCTGGCCGGCCTGCTCTGGTGCCTGGCCTCGCGCCGCCGTGTATCGCCCCGCCCTGGG
CGGCAAGGCTGGCCCGGTCGGCACCAGTTGCGTGAGCGGAAAGATGGCCGCTTCCCGGCCCTGCTGCAGG
GAGCTCAAAATGGAGGACGCGGCGCTCGGGAGAGCGGGCGGGTGAGTCACCCACACAAAGGAAAAGGGCC
TTTCCGTCCTCAGCCGTCGCTTCATGTGACTCCACGGAGTACCGGGCGCCGTCCAGGCACCTCGATTAGT
TCTCGAGCTTTTGGAGTACGTCGTCTTTAGGTTGGGGGGAGGGGTTTTATGCGATGGAGTTTCCCCACAC
TGAGTGGGTGGAGACTGAAGTTAGGCCAGCTTGGCACTTGATGTAATTCTCCTTGGAATTTGCCCTTTTT
GAGTTTGGATCTTGGTTCATTCTCAAGCCTCAGACAGTGGTTCAAAGTTTTTTTCTTCCATTTCAGGTGT
CGTGACGTACGGCCACCATGACCGAGTACAAGCCCACGGTGCGCCTCGCCACCCGCGACGACGTCCCCAG
GGCCGTACGCACCCTCGCCGCCGCGTTCGCCGACTACCCCGCCACGCGCCACACCGTCGATCCGGACCGC
CACATCGAGCGGGTCACCGAGCTGCAAGAACTCTTCCTCACGCGCGTCGGGCTCGACATCGGCAAGGTGT
GGGTCGCGGACGACGGCGCCGCCGTGGCGGTCTGGACCACGCCGGAGAGCGTCGAAGCGGGGGCGGTGTT
CGCCGAGATCGGCCCGCGCATGGCCGAGTTGAGCGGTTCCCGGCTGGCCGCGCAGCAACAGATGGAAGGC
CTCCTGGCGCCGCACCGGCCCAAGGAGCCCGCGTGGTTCCTGGCCACCGTCGGAGTCTCGCCCGACCACC
AGGGCAAGGGTCTGGGCAGCGCCGTCGTGCTCCCCGGAGTGGAGGCGGCCGAGCGCGCCGGGGTGCCCGC
CTTCCTGGAGACCTCCGCGCCCCGCAACCTCCCCTTCTACGAGCGGCTCGGCTTCACCGTCACCGCCGAC
GTCGAGGTGCCCGAAGGACCGCGCACCTGGTGCATGACCCGCAAGCCCGGTGCCTGAACGCGTTAAGTCG
ACAATCAACCTCTGGATTACAAAATTTGTGAAAGATTGACTGGTATTCTTAACTATGTTGCTCCTTTTAC
GCTATGTGGATACGCTGCTTTAATGCCTTTGTATCATGCTATTGCTTCCCGTATGGCTTTCATTTTCTCC
TCCTTGTATAAATCCTGGTTGCTGTCTCTTTATGAGGAGTTGTGGCCCGTTGTCAGGCAACGTGGCGTGG
TGTGCACTGTGTTTGCTGACGCAACCCCCACTGGTTGGGGCATTGCCACCACCTGTCAGCTCCTTTCCGG
GACTTTCGCTTTCCCCCTCCCTATTGCCACGGCGGAACTCATCGCCGCCTGCCTTGCCCGCTGCTGGACA
GGGGCTCGGCTGTTGGGCACTGACAATTCCGTGGTGTTGTCGGGGAAATCATCGTCCTTTCCTTGGCTGC
TCGCCTGTGTTGCCACCTGGATTCTGCGCGGGACGTCCTTCTGCTACGTCCCTTCGGCCCTCAATCCAGC
GGACCTTCCTTCCCGCGGCCTGCTGCCGGCTCTGCGGCCTCTTCCGCGTCTTCGCCTTCGCCCTCAGACG
AGTCGGATCTCCCTTTGGGCCGCCTCCCCGCGTCGACTTTAAGACCAATGACTTACAAGGCAGCTGTAGA
TCTTAGCCACTTTTTAAAAGAAAAGGGGGGACTGGAAGGGCTAATTCACTCCCAACGAAGACAAGATCTG
CTTTTTGCTTGTACTGGGTCTCTCTGGTTAGACCAGATCTGAGCCTGGGAGCTCTCTGGCTAACTAGGGA
ACCCACTGCTTAAGCCTCAATAAAGCTTGCCTTGAGTGCTTCAAGTAGTGTGTGCCCGTCTGTTGTGTGA
CTCTGGTAACTAGAGATCCCTCAGACCCTTTTAGTCAGTGTGGAAAATCTCTAGCAGTACGTATAGTAGT
TCATGTCATCTTATTATTCAGTATTTATAACTTGCAAAGAAATGAATATCAGAGAGTGAGAGGAACTTGT
TTATTGCAGCTTATAATGGTTACAAATAAAGCAATAGCATCACAAATTTCACAAATAAAGCATTTTTTTC
ACTGCATTCTAGTTGTGGTTTGTCCAAACTCATCAATGTATCTTATCATGTCTGGCTCTAGCTATCCCGC
CCCTAACTCCGCCCATCCCGCCCCTAACTCCGCCCAGTTCCGCCCATTCTCCGCCCCATGGCTGACTAAT
TTTTTTTATTTATGCAGAGGCCGAGGCCGCCTCGGCCTCTGAGCTATTCCAGAAGTAGTGAGGAGGCTTT
TTTGGAGGCCTAGGGACGTACCCAATTCGCCCTATAGTGAGTCGTATTACGCGCGCTCACTGGCCGTCGT
TTTACAACGTCGTGACTGGGAAAACCCTGGCGTTACCCAACTTAATCGCCTTGCAGCACATCCCCCTTTC
GCCAGCTGGCGTAATAGCGAAGAGGCCCGCACCGATCGCCCTTCCCAACAGTTGCGCAGCCTGAATGGCG
AATGGG
[124 nt withheld, positions 3367-3490]
C
[91 nt withheld, positions 3492-3582]
A
[49 nt withheld, positions 3584-3632]
CCTTTGACGTTGGAGTCCACGTTCTTT
[37 nt withheld, positions 3660-3696]
ACCCTATCTCGGTCTATTCTTTTGATTTATAAGGGATTTTGCCGATTTCGGCCTATTGGTTAAAAAATGA
GCTGATTTAACAAAAATTTAACGCGAATTTTAACAAAATATTAACGCTTACAATTTAGGTGGCACTTTTC
GGGGAAATGTGCGCGGAACCCCTATTTGTTTATTTTTCTAAATACATTCAAATATGTATCCGCTCATGAG
ACAATAACCCTGATAAATGCTTCAATAATATTGAAAAAGGAAGAGTATGAGTATTCAACATTTCCGTGTC
GCCCTTATTCCCTTTTTTGCGGCATTTTGCCTTCCTGTTTTTGCTCACCCAGAAACGCTGGTGAAAGTAA
AAGATGCTGAAGATCAGTTGGGTGCACGAGTGGGTTACATCGAACTGGATCTCAACAGCGGTAAGATCCT
TGAGAGTTTTCGCCCCGAAGAACGTTTTCCAATGATGAGCACTTTTAAAGTTCTGCTATGTGGCGCGGTA
TTATCCCGTATTGACGCCGGGCAAGAGCAACTCGGTCGCCGCATACACTATTCTCAGAATGACTTGGTTG
AGTACTCACCAGTCACAGAAAAGCATCTTACGGATGGCATGACAGTAAGAGAATTATGCAGTGCTGCCAT
AACCATGAGTGATAACACTGCGGCCAACTTACTTCTGACAACGATCGGAGGACCGAAGGAGCTAACCGCT
TTTTTGCACAACATGGGGGATCATGTAACTCGCCTTGATCGTTGGGAACCGGAGCTGAATGAAGCCATAC
CAAACGACGAGCGTGACACCACGATGCCTGTAGCAATGGCAACAACGTTGCGCAAACTATTAACTGGCGA
ACTACTTACTCTAGCTTCCCGGCAACAATTAATAGACTGGATGGAGGCGGATAAAGTTGCAGGACCACTT
CTGCGCTCGGCCCTTCCGGCTGGCTGGTTTATTGCTGATAAATCTGGAGCCGGTGAGCGTGGGTCTCGCG
GTATCATTGCAGCACTGGGGCCAGATGGTAAGCCCTCCCGTATCGTAGTTATCTACACGACGGGGAGTCA
GGCAACTATGGATGAACGAAATAGACAGATCGCTGAGATAGGTGCCTCACTGATTAAGCATTGGTAACTG
TCAGACCAAGTTTACTCATATATACTTTAGATTGATTTAAAACTTCATTTTTAATTTAAAAGGATCTAGG
TGAAGATCCTTTTTGATAATCTCATGACCAAAATCCCTTAACGTGAGTTTTCGTTCCACTGAGCGTCAGA
CCCCGTAGAAAAGATCAAAGGATCTTCTTGAGATCCTTTTTTTCTGCGCGTAATCTGCTGCTTGCAAACA
AAAAAACCACCGCTACCAGCGGTGGTTTGTTTGCCGGATCAAGAGCTACCAACTCTTTTTCCGAAGGTAA
CTGGCTTCAGCAGAGCGCAGATACCAAATACTGTTCTTCTAGTGTAGCCGTAGTTAGGCCACCACTTCAA
GAACTCTGTAGCACCGCCTACATACCTCGCTCTGCTAATCCTGTTACCAGTGGCTGCTGCCAGTGGCGAT
AAGTCGTGTCTTACCGGGTTGGACTCAAGACGATAGTTACCGGATAAGGCGCAGCGGTCGGGCTGAACGG
GGGGTTCGTGCACACAGCCCAGCTTGGAGCGAACGACCTACACCGAACTGAGATACCTACAGCGTGAGCT
ATGAGAAAGCGCCACGCTTCCCGAAGGGAGAAAGGCGGACAGGTATCCGGTAAGCGGCAGGGTCGGAACA
GGAGAGCGCACGAGGGAGCTTCCAGGGGGAAACGCCTGGTATCTTTATAGTCCTGTCGGGTTTCGCCACC
TCTGACTTGAGCGTCGATTTTTGTGATGCTCGTCAGGGGGGCGGAGCCTATGGAAAAACGCCAGCAACGC
GGCCTTTTTACGGTTCCTGGCCTTTTGCTGGCCTTTTGCTCACATGTTCTTTCCTGCGTTATCCCCTGAT
TCTGTGGATAACCGTATTACCGCCTTTGAGTGAGCTGATACCGCTCGCCGCAGCCGAACGACCGAGCGCA
GCGAGTCAGTGAGCGAGGAAGCGGAAGAGCGCCCAATACGCAAACCGCCTCTCCCCGCGCGTTGGCCGAT
TCATTAATGCAGCTGGCACGACAGGTTTCCCGACTGGAAAGCGGGCAGTGAGCGCAACGCAATTAATGTG
AGTTAGCTCACTCATTAGGCACCCCAGGCTTTACACTTTATGCTTCCGGCTCGTATGTTGTGTGGAATTG
TGAGCGGATAACAATTTCACACAGGAAACAGCTATGACCATGATTACGCCAAGCGCGCAATTAACCCTCA
CTAAAGGGAACAAAAGCTGGAGCTGCAAGCTTAATGTAGTCTTATGCAATACTCTTGTAGTCTTGCAACA
TGGTAACGATGAGTTAGCAACATGCCTTACAAGGAGAGAAAAAGCACCGTGCATGCCGATTGGTGGAAGT
AAGGTGGTACGATCGTGCCTTATTAGGAAGGCAACAGACGGGTCTGACATGGATTGGACGAACCACTGAA
TTGCCGCATTGCAGAGATATTGTATTTAAGTGCCTAGCTCGATACATAAACGGGTCTCTCTGGTTAGACC
AGATCTGAGCCTGGGAGCTCTCTGGCTAACTAGGGAACCCACTGCTTAAGCCTCAATAAAGCTTGCCTTG
AGTGCTTCAAGTAGTGTGTGCCCGTCTGTTGTGTGACTCTGGTAACTAGAGATCCCTCAGACCCTTTTAG
TCAGTGTGGAAAATCTCTAGCAGTGGCGCCCGAACAGGGACTTGAAAGCGAAAGGGAAACCAGAGGAGCT
CTCTCGACGCAGGACTCGGCTTGCTGAAGCGCGCACGGCAAGAGGCGAGGGGCGGCGACTGGTGAGTACG
CCAAAAATTTTGACTAGCGGAGGCTAGAAGGAGAGAGATGGGTGCGAGAGCGTCAGTATTAAGCGGGGGA
GAATTAGATCGCGATGGGAAAAAATTCGGTTAAGGCCAGGGGGAAAGAAAAAATATAAATTAAAACATAT
AGTATGGGCAAGCAGGGAGCTAGAACGATTCGCAGTTAATCCTGGCCTGTTAGAAACATCAGAAGGCTGT
AGACAAATACTGGGACAGCTACAACCATCCCTTCAGACAGGATCAGAAGAACTTAGATCATTATATAATA
CAGTAGCAACCCTCTATTGTGTGCATCAAAGGATAGAGATAAAAGACACCAAGGAAGCTTTAGACAAGAT
AGAGGAAGAGCAAAACAAAAGTAAGACCACCGCACAGCAAGCGGCCGCTGATCTTCAGACCTGGAGGAGG
AGATATGAGGGACAATTGGAGAAGTGAATTATATAAATATAAAGTAGTAAAAATTGAACCATTAGGAGTA
GCACCCACCAAGGCAAAGAGAAGAGTGGTGCAGAGAGAAAAAAGAGCAGTGGGAATAGGAGCTTTGTTCC
TTGGGTTCTTGGGAGCAGCAGGAAGCACTATGGGCGCAGCGTCAATGACGCTGACGGTACAGGCCAGACA
ATTATTGTCTGGTATAGTGCAGCAGCAGAACAATTTGCTGAGGGCTATTGAGGCGCAACAGCATCTGTTG
CAACTCACAGTCTGGGGCATCAAGCAGCTCCAGGCAAGAATCCTGGCTGTGGAAAGATACCTAAAGGATC
AACAGCTCCTGGGGATTTGGGGTTGCTCTGGAAAACTCATTTGCACCACTGCTGTGCCTTGGAATGCTAG
TTGGAGTAATAAATCTCTGGAACAGATTTGGAATCACACGACCTGGATGGAGTGGGACAGAGAAATTAAC
AATTACACAAGCTTAATACACTCCTTAATTGAAGAATCGCAAAACCAGCAAGAAAAGAATGAACAAGAAT
TATTGGAATTAGATAAATGGGCAAGTTTGTGGAATTGGTTTAACATAACAAATTGGCTGTGGTATATAAA
ATTATTCATAATGATAGTAGGAGGCTTGGTAGGTTTAAGAATAGTTTTTGCTGTACTTTCTATAGTGAAT
AGAGTTAGGCAGGGATATTCACCATTATCGTTTCAGACCCACCTCCCAACCCCGAGGGGACCCAGAGAGG
GCCTATTTCCCATGATTCCTTCATATTTGCATATACGATACAAGGCTGTTAGAGAGATAATTAGAATTAA
TTTGACTGTAAACACAAAGATATTAGTACAAAATACGTGACGTAGAAAGTAATAATTTCTTGGGTAGTTT
GCAGTTTTAAAATTATGTTTTAAAATGGACTATCATATGCTTACCGTAACTTGAAAGTATTTCGATTTCT
TGGCTTTATATATCTTGTGGAAAGGACGAAACACCGTTGCTTCAACCAGAACAGAGGTTTTAGAGCTAGA
AATAGCAAGTTAAAATAAGGCTAGTCCGTTATCAACTTGAAAAAGTGGCACCGAGTCGGTGCTTTTTTAA
GCTTGGCGTAACTAGATCTTGAGACAAATGGCAGTATTCATCCACAATTTTAAAAGAAAAGGGGGGATTG
GGGGGTACAGTGCAGGGGAAAGAATAGTAGACATAATAGCAACAGACATACAAACTAAAGAATTACAAAA
ACAAATTACAAAAATTCAAAATTTTCGGGTTTATTACAGGGACAGCAGAGATCCACTTTGGCGCCGGCTC
GAGGGGG
