>Addgene plasmid #76845 | SH3BP5 gRNA (BRDN0001144878) | depositor partial sequence | sequence record 144305 | Target Sequence
TTGCTTCAACCAGAACAGAG
