>Addgene plasmid #76845 | SH3BP5 gRNA (BRDN0001144878) | addgene partial sequence | sequence record 186617 | hU6-F
GTAGAAAGTAATAATTTCTTGGGTAGTTTGCAGTTTTAAAATTATGTTTTAAAATGGACTATCATATGCT
TACCGTAACTTGAAAGTATTTCGATTTCTTGGCTTTATATATCTTGTGGAAAGGACGAAACACCGTTGCT
TCAACCAGAACAGAGGTTTTAGAGCTAGAAATAGCAAGTTAAAATAAGGCTAGTCCGTTATCAACTTGAA
AAAGTGGCACCGAGTCGGTGCTTTTTTAAGCTTGGCGTAACTAGATCTTGAGACAAATGGCAGTATTCAT
CCACAATTTTAAAAGAAAAGGGGGGATTGGGGGGTACAGTGCAGGGGAAAGAATAGTAGACATAATAGCA
ACAGACATACAAACTAAAGAATTACAAAAACAAATTACAAAAATTCAAAATTTTCGGGTTTATTACAGGG
ACAGCAGAGATCCACTTTGGCGCCGGCTCGAGGGGGCCCGGGTGCAAAGATGGATAAAGTTTTAAACAGA
GAGGAATCTTTGCAGCTAATGGACCTTCTAGGTCTTGAAAGGAGTGGGAATTGGCTCCGGTGCCCGTCAG
TGGGCAGAGC
